Addgene plasmid #247433: cwby0083
Purpose: GGA cloning AGGA-H8-GS-promoter-ccdb-TTCC-SNAC-6xhis
Depositing lab: David Baker. Publication: Accelerating protein design by scaling experimental characterization. Qian J, Milles LF, Wicky BIM, Ragotte RJ, Motmaen A, Borst AJ, Skotheim R, Ols S, Coventry B, Li X, Kibler RD, Goreshnik I, Exposit M, Lore K, Stewart L, Baker D. Nat Commun. 2026 Aug 20;17(1):9945. doi: 10.1038/s41467-026-76740-9. PubMed 42754580.
Backbone
  Vector backbone: pET29
  Vector type: Bacterial Expression
Growth in bacteria
  Bacterial resistance: Kanamycin, 50 μg/mL
  Growth temperature: 37°C
  Growth strain: NEB Stable
  Copy number: Unknown
Gene/Insert
  Gene/Insert name: ccdb
  Species: Synthetic
  Promoter: T7
  Cloning method: Golden Gate
Terms and licenses: Academic/Nonprofit Terms; Industry Terms: Not Available to Industry
Depositor comments: Please visit https://doi.org/10.1101/2025.08.05.668824 for bioRxiv preprint.
How to cite: cwby0083 was a gift from David Baker (Addgene plasmid # 247433 ; http://n2t.net/addgene:247433 ; RRID:Addgene_247433)
