[The description below was written by a language model from this plasmid's Addgene catalogue record and pLannotate feature annotations shown in this document.]
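Description:
cwby0083 is a pET29-based bacterial expression vector built as a Golden Gate assembly (GGA) destination plasmid for cloning synthetic protein-coding sequences. It is about 6 kb and carries the standard pET framework. This includes a ColE1/pMB1-type origin with the bom region and rop gene, an f1 phage origin, and a kanamycin resistance gene (aph(3')-Ia) for selection. A lacI repressor gene with its own promoter is also present. Short tetracycline-resistance fragments and a predicted E. coli ORF appear to be nonfunctional pBR322-derived remnants.

The expression cassette runs from a T7 promoter with an adjacent lac operator and the T7 gene 10 ribosome binding site to a T7 terminator, which gives IPTG-inducible transcription in hosts that supply T7 RNA polymerase. The stated layout is AGGA-H8-GS-promoter-ccdB-TTCC-SNAC-6xHis. On this reading, AGGA and TTCC appear to be the Golden Gate overhangs flanking a removable stuffer. The stuffer contains a ccdB toxin gene, preceded by a ccdA fragment and, according to the purpose line, its own promoter, which the annotation does not detect. CcdB poisons DNA gyrase, so in sensitive strains any plasmid that retains the stuffer is counterselected and colonies are enriched for clones in which an insert has replaced it.

An incoming open reading frame would end up fused to a C-terminal SNAC tag, a sequence used for chemical (nickel-assisted) cleavage, followed by a 6xHis tag for affinity purification. The annotation detects the His tag as a partial 9xHis match. The "H8-GS" element appears to lie within the replaced region, although the record does not explain its role or name the type IIS enzyme. The associated work concerns scaling up experimental characterization of designed proteins, which fits high-throughput cloning and expression.
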