Features (pLannotate 1.2.2; 20 found; start..end, strand, type, name):
    264..282     +  promoter       T7 promoter: promoter for bacteriophage T7 RNA polymerase
    283..307     +  protein_bind   lac operator: The lac repressor binds to the lac operator to inhibit transcription in E. coli. This inhibition can be relieved by adding lactose or isopropyl-β-D-thiogalactopyranoside (IPTG). lac repressor encoded by lacI
    322..344     +  RBS            RBS: efficient ribosome binding site from bacteriophage T7 gene 10 (Olins and Rangwala, 1989)
    670..741     +  CDS            ccdA (fragment): CCDA_ECO57 - Also known as H, letA. Experimental evidence at protein level: Swiss-Prot protein existence level 1. Antitoxin component of a type II toxin-antitoxin (TA) system which inhibits the post-segregational killing (PSK) of plasmid-free cells, also referred to as a plasmid addiction system. Binds to and blocks the activity of CcdB; will also remove bound CcdB protein from the CcdB-GyrA complex by forming a CcdA-CcdB complex, a process termed rejuvenation. Functions as a transcriptional corepressor for the ccdAB operon, repression also requires CcdB (By similarity). From Escherichia coli
    775..1077    +  CDS            ccdB: CCDB_ECOLI - Also known as G, letB, letD. Experimental evidence at protein level: Swiss-Prot protein existence level 1. Toxic component of a type II toxin-antitoxin (TA) system, functioning in plasmid maintainence. Responsible for the post- segregational killing (PSK) of plasmid-free cells, also referred to as a plasmid addiction system. Half-life of over 2 hours. Cell killing by CcdB is accompanied by filamentation, defects in chromosome and plasmid segregation, defects in cell division, formation of anucleate cells, decreased DNA synthesis and plasmid loss. Interferes with the activity of DN
   1117..1135    +  CDS            9xHis (fragment): 9xHis affinity tag
   1148..1197    +  CDS            SET1 (fragment): solubility-enhancement tag derived from T7 phage gene 10B
   1205..1252    +  terminator     T7 terminator: transcription terminator for bacteriophage T7 RNA polymerase
   1289..1717    +  rep_origin     f1 ori (sequence partly withheld): f1 bacteriophage origin of replication; arrow indicates direction of (+) strand synthesis
   1770..1827    +  promoter       AmpR promoter (fragment): bla
   1836..2651    -  CDS            KanR: aminoglycoside phosphotransferase; aph(3')-Ia; confers resistance to kanamycin in bacteria or G418 (Geneticin®) in eukaryotes
   2773..3361    +  rep_origin     ori: high-copy-number ColE1/pMB1/pBR322/pUC origin of replication
   3547..3686    -  misc_feature   bom: basis of mobility region from pBR322
   3788..3979    -  CDS            rop: Rop protein, which maintains plasmids at low copy number; rop
   3996..4376    +  CDS            YPB1_ECOLX: Protein predicted: Swiss-Prot protein existence level 4. From Escherichia coli.
   4448..4739    -  CDS            TcR (fragment): tetracycline efflux protein; tet; confers resistance to tetracycline
   4754..4775    -  protein_bind   CAP binding site: CAP binding activates transcription in the presence of cAMP. E. coli catabolite activator protein
   4788..5870    -  CDS            lacI: lac repressor; lacI; The lac repressor binds to the lac operator to inhibit transcription in E. coli. This inhibition can be relieved by adding lactose or isopropyl-β-D-thiogalactopyranoside (IPTG).
   5871..5948    -  promoter       lacI promoter: lacI
   5956..238     -  CDS            TcR (fragment) (across the origin): tetracycline efflux protein; tet; confers resistance to tetracycline
>Addgene plasmid #247433 | cwby0083 | addgene full sequence | sequence record 493183 | Addgene NGS Result
CAGTAGTAGGTTGAGGCCGTTGAGCACCGCCGCCGCAAGGAATGGTGCATGCAAGGAGATGGCGCCCAAC
AGTCCCCCGGCCACGGGGCCTGCCACCATACCCACGCCGAAACAAGCGCTCATGAGCCCGAAGTGGCGAG
CCCGATCTTCCCCATCGGTGATGTCGGCGATATAGGCGCCAGCAACCGCACCTGTGGCGCCGGTGATGCC
GGCCACGATGCGTCCGGCGTAGAGGATCGAGATCGATCTCGATCCCGCGAAATTAATACGACTCACTATA
GGGGAATTGTGAGCGGATAACAATTCCCCTCTAGAAATAATTTTGTTTAACTTTAAGAAGGAGATATACA
TATGAGCGCGGAAGAACTGCTGCGCCGCAGCCGCGAATATCTGAAGAAAGTGAAAGAAGAACAGGAGCGC
AAAGCGAAAGAGTTTCAGGAACTGCTGAAAGAACTGAGCGAACGCAGCGAAGAACTGATTCGCGAACTGG
AAGAGAAAGGCGCGGCGAGCGAAGCGGAACTGGCGCGTATGAAACAGCAGCATATGACCGCGTATTTAGA
AGCGCAGCTGACCGCCTGGGAAATTGAAAGCAAATCGAAAATTGCGCTGCTGGAACTGCAGCAGAACCAG
CTGAACCTGGAACTGCGCCATATTGGATCAGGAGGAGACCGAAAGCGTATTACAGTGACAGTTGACAGCG
ACAGCTATCAGTTGCTCAAGGCATATATGATGTCAATATCTCCGGTCTGGTATGCACAACCAAGAATGAA
GCCCATGCAGTTTAAGGTTTACACCTATAAAAGAGAGAGCCGTTATCGTCTGTTTGTGGATGTACAGAGT
GATATTATTGACACGCCCGGGCGACGGATGGTGATCCCCCTGGCCAGTGCACGTCTGCTGTCAGATAAAG
TCTCCCGTGAACTTTACCCGGTGGTGCATATCGGGGATGAAAGCTGGCGCATGATGACCACCGATATGGC
CAGTGTGCCGGTTTCCGTTATCGGGGAAGAAGTGGCTGATCTCAGCCACCGCGAAAATGACATCAAAAAC
GCCATTAACCTGATGTTCTGGGGAATATGAACGGTCTCGTTCCGGCAGCCATCATTGGGGCAGCACCCAC
CACCACCACCACCACTAATGAGATCCGGCTGCTAACAAAGCCCGAAAGGAAGCTGAGTTGGCTGCTGCCA
CCGCTGAGCAATAACTAGCATAACCCCTTGGGGCCTCTAAACGGGTCTTGAGGGGTTTTTTGCTGAAAGG
AGGAACTATATCCGGATTGGCGAATGGG
[124 nt withheld, positions 1289-1412]
C
[91 nt withheld, positions 1414-1504]
A
[49 nt withheld, positions 1506-1554]
CCTTTGACGTTGGAGTCCACGTTCTTT
[37 nt withheld, positions 1582-1618]
ACCCTATCTCGGTCTATTCTTTTGATTTATAAGGGATTTTGCCGATTTCGGCCTATTGGTTAAAAAATGA
GCTGATTTAACAAAAATTTAACGCGAATTTTAACAAAATATTAACGCTTACAATTTAGGTGGCACTTTTC
GGGGAAATGTGCGCGGAACCCCTATTTGTTTATTTTTCTAAATACATTCAAATATGTATCCGCTCATGAA
TTAATTCTTAGAAAAACTCATCGAGCATCAAATGAAACTGCAATTTATTCATATCAGGATTATCAATACC
ATATTTTTGAAAAAGCCGTTTCTGTAATGAAGGAGAAAACTCACCGAGGCAGTTCCATAGGATGGCAAGA
TCCTGGTATCGGTCTGCGATTCCGACTCGTCCAACATCAATACAACCTATTAATTTCCCCTCGTCAAAAA
TAAGGTTATCAAGTGAGAAATCACCATGAGTGACGACTGAATCCGGTGAGAATGGCAAAAGTTTATGCAT
TTCTTTCCAGACTTGTTCAACAGGCCAGCCATTACGCTCGTCATCAAAATCACTCGCATCAACCAAACCG
TTATTCATTCGTGATTGCGCCTGAGCGAGACGAAATACGCGATCGCTGTTAAAAGGACAATTACAAACAG
GAATCGAATGCAACCGGCGCAGGAACACTGCCAGCGCATCAACAATATTTTCACCTGAATCAGGATATTC
TTCTAATACCTGGAATGCTGTTTTCCCGGGGATCGCAGTGGTGAGTAACCATGCATCATCAGGAGTACGG
ATAAAATGCTTGATGGTCGGAAGAGGCATAAATTCCGTCAGCCAGTTTAGTCTGACCATCTCATCTGTAA
CATCATTGGCAACGCTACCTTTGCCATGTTTCAGAAACAACTCTGGCGCATCGGGCTTCCCATACAATCG
ATAGATTGTCGCACCTGATTGCCCGACATTATCGCGAGCCCATTTATACCCATATAAATCAGCATCCATG
TTGGAATTTAATCGCGGCCTAGAGCAAGACGTTTCCCGTTGAATATGGCTCATAACACCCCTTGTATTAC
TGTTTATGTAAGCAGACAGTTTTATTGTTCATGACCAAAATCCCTTAACGTGAGTTTTCGTTCCACTGAG
CGTCAGACCCCGTAGAAAAGATCAAAGGATCTTCTTGAGATCCTTTTTTTCTGCGCGTAATCTGCTGCTT
GCAAACAAAAAAACCACCGCTACCAGCGGTGGTTTGTTTGCCGGATCAAGAGCTACCAACTCTTTTTCCG
AAGGTAACTGGCTTCAGCAGAGCGCAGATACCAAATACTGTCCTTCTAGTGTAGCCGTAGTTAGGCCACC
ACTTCAAGAACTCTGTAGCACCGCCTACATACCTCGCTCTGCTAATCCTGTTACCAGTGGCTGCTGCCAG
TGGCGATAAGTCGTGTCTTACCGGGTTGGACTCAAGACGATAGTTACCGGATAAGGCGCAGCGGTCGGGC
TGAACGGGGGGTTCGTGCACACAGCCCAGCTTGGAGCGAACGACCTACACCGAACTGAGATACCTACAGC
GTGAGCTATGAGAAAGCGCCACGCTTCCCGAAGGGAGAAAGGCGGACAGGTATCCGGTAAGCGGCAGGGT
CGGAACAGGAGAGCGCACGAGGGAGCTTCCAGGGGGAAACGCCTGGTATCTTTATAGTCCTGTCGGGTTT
CGCCACCTCTGACTTGAGCGTCGATTTTTGTGATGCTCGTCAGGGGGGCGGAGCCTATGGAAAAACGCCA
GCAACGCGGCCTTTTTACGGTTCCTGGCCTTTTGCTGGCCTTTTGCTCACATGTTCTTTCCTGCGTTATC
CCCTGATTCTGTGGATAACCGTATTACCGCCTTTGAGTGAGCTGATACCGCTCGCCGCAGCCGAACGACC
GAGCGCAGCGAGTCAGTGAGCGAGGAAGCGGAAGAGCGCCTGATGCGGTATTTTCTCCTTACGCATCTGT
GCGGTATTTCACACCGCAATGGTGCACTCTCAGTACAATCTGCTCTGATGCCGCATAGTTAAGCCAGTAT
ACACTCCGCTATCGCTACGTGACTGGGTCATGGCTGCGCCCCGACACCCGCCAACACCCGCTGACGCGCC
CTGACGGGCTTGTCTGCTCCCGGCATCCGCTTACAGACAAGCTGTGACCGTCTCCGGGAGCTGCATGTGT
CAGAGGTTTTCACCGTCATCACCGAAACGCGCGAGGCAGCTGCGGTAAAGCTCATCAGCGTGGTCGTGAA
GCGATTCACAGATGTCTGCCTGTTCATCCGCGTCCAGCTCGTTGAGTTTCTCCAGAAGCGTTAATGTCTG
GCTTCTGATAAAGCGGGCCATGTTAAGGGCGGTTTTTTCCTGTTTGGTCACTGATGCCTCCGTGTAAGGG
GGATTTCTGTTCATGGGGGTAATGATACCGATGAAACGAGAGAGGATGCTCACGATACGGGTTACTGATG
ATGAACATGCCCGGTTACTGGAACGTTGTGAGGGTAAACAACTGGCGGTATGGATGCGGCGGGACCAGAG
AAAAATCACTCAGGGTCAATGCCAGCGCTTCGTTAATACAGATGTAGGTGTTCCACAGGGTAGCCAGCAG
CATCCTGCGATGCAGATCCGGAACATAATGGTGCAGGGCGCTGACTTCCGCGTTTCCAGACTTTACGAAA
CACGGAAACCGAAGACCATTCATGTTGTTGCTCAGGTCGCAGACGTTTTGCAGCAGCAGTCGCTTCACGT
TCGCTCGCGTATCGGTGATTCATTCTGCTAACCAGTAAGGCAACCCCGCCAGCCTAGCCGGGTCCTCAAC
GACAGGAGCACGATCATGCGCACCCGTGGGGCCGCCATGCCGGCGATAATGGCCTGCTTCTCGCCGAAAC
GTTTGGTGGCGGGACCAGTGACGAAGGCTTGAGCGAGGGCGTGCAAGATTCCGAATACCGCAAGCGACAG
GCCGATCATCGTCGCGCTCCAGCGAAAGCGGTCCTCGCCGAAAATGACCCAGAGCGCTGCCGGCACCTGT
CCTACGAGTTGCATGATAAAGAAGACAGTCATAAGTGCGGCGACGATAGTCATGCCCCGCGCCCACCGGA
AGGAGCTGACTGGGTTGAAGGCTCTCAAGGGCATCGGTCGAGATCCCGGTGCCTAATGAGTGAGCTAACT
TACATTAATTGCGTTGCGCTCACTGCCCGCTTTCCAGTCGGGAAACCTGTCGTGCCAGCTGCATTAATGA
ATCGGCCAACGCGCGGGGAGAGGCGGTTTGCGTATTGGGCGCCAGGGTGGTTTTTCTTTTCACCAGTGAG
ACGGGCAACAGCTGATTGCCCTTCACCGCCTGGCCCTGAGAGAGTTGCAGCAAGCGGTCCACGCTGGTTT
GCCCCAGCAGGCGAAAATCCTGTTTGATGGTGGTTAACGGCGGGATATAACATGAGCTGTCTTCGGTATC
GTCGTATCCCACTACCGAGATGTCCGCACCAACGCGCAGCCCGGACTCGGTAATGGCGCGCATTGCGCCC
AGCGCCATCTGATCGTTGGCAACCAGCATCGCAGTGGGAACGATGCCCTCATTCAGCATTTGCATGGTTT
GTTGAAAACCGGACATGGCACTCCAGTCGCCTTCCCGTTCCGCTATCGGCTGAATTTGATTGCGAGTGAG
ATATTTATGCCAGCCAGCCAGACGCAGACGCGCCGAGACAGAACTTAATGGGCCCGCTAACAGCGCGATT
TGCTGGTGACCCAATGCGACCAGATGCTCCACGCCCAGTCGCGTACCGTCTTCATGGGAGAAAATAATAC
TGTTGATGGGTGTCTGGTCAGAGACATCAAGAAATAACGCCGGAACATTAGTGCAGGCAGCTTCCACAGC
AATGGCATCCTGGTCATCCAGCGGATAGTTAATGATCAGCCCACTGACGCGTTGCGCGAGAAGATTGTGC
ACCGCCGCTTTACAGGCTTCGACGCCGCTTCGTTCTACCATCGACACCACCACGCTGGCACCCAGTTGAT
CGGCGCGAGATTTAATCGCCGCGACAATTTGCGACGGCGCGTGCAGGGCCAGACTGGAGGTGGCAACGCC
AATCAGCAACGACTGTTTGCCCGCCAGTTGTTGTGCCACGCGGTTGGGAATGTAATTCAGCTCCGCCATC
GCCGCTTCCACTTTTTCCCGCGTTTTCGCAGAAACGTGGCTGGCCTGGTTCACCACGCGGGAAACGGTCT
GATAAGAGACACCGGCATACTCTGCGACATCGTATAACGTTACTGGTTTCACATTCACCACCCTGAATTG
ACTCTCTTCCGGGCGCTATCATGCCATACCGCGAAAGGTTTTGCGCCATTCGATGGTGTCCGGGATCTCG
ACGCTCTCCCTTATGCGACTCCTGCATTAGGAAGCAGCC
